Addgene plasmid #51422: pGolden-Neo
Purpose: Contain one loxP-PGK-Neo-pA-loxP cassette, used for golden-gate reaction
Depositing lab: Yonglun Luo. Depositing organization: Aarhus University. Publication: Efficient construction of rAAV-based gene targeting vectors by Golden Gate cloning. Luo Y, Lin L, Bolund L, Sorensen CB. Biotechniques. 2014 May 1;56(5):263-8. doi: 10.2144/000114169. eCollection 2014 May. PubMed 24806227.
Backbone
  Vector backbone: pTopo
  Backbone manufacturer: lifetechnologies
  Backbone size w/o insert (bp): 3519
  Total vector size (bp): 5258
  Modifications to backbone: no
  Vector type: Mammalian Expression
  Selectable markers: Neomycin (select with G418)
Growth in bacteria
  Bacterial resistance: Kanamycin, 50 μg/mL
  Growth temperature: 37°C
  Growth strain: DH5alpha
  Copy number: Unknown
Gene/Insert
  Gene/Insert name: PGK1 phosphoglycerate kinase 1
  Species: H. sapiens (human)
  Insert size (bp): 1737
  Entrez Gene: PGK1 (a.k.a. HEL-S-68p, MIG10, PGKA)
  Promoter: PGK
  Cloning method: TOPO Cloning
  Sequencing primers: 5′ GGAAACAGCTATGACCATG; 3′ GTAAAACGACGGCCAGT
Resource information
  A portion of this plasmid was derived from a plasmid made by: The PGK-Neo-pA cassette was PCR amplified from the pNeDaKo-Neo vector from Bert Vogelstein and Kenneth W. Kinzler, John Hopkins University, Baltimore, US
Terms and licenses: Academic/Nonprofit Terms; Industry Terms: Not Available to Industry
How to cite: pGolden-Neo was a gift from Yonglun Luo (Addgene plasmid # 51422 ; http://n2t.net/addgene:51422 ; RRID:Addgene_51422)
