[The description below was written by a language model from this plasmid's Addgene catalogue record and pLannotate feature annotations shown in this document.]
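Description:
pGolden-Neo is a 5,258 bp donor plasmid built on a commercial TOPO cloning backbone. It supplies a floxed neomycin-resistance cassette as a module for Golden Gate assembly of rAAV-based gene targeting vectors. It is propagated in E. coli from a high-copy ColE1/pUC-type origin and is selected with kanamycin through the backbone's Tn5-derived NeoR/KanR gene. The feature table also finds a BleoR (Sh ble) open reading frame downstream of an AmpR promoter fragment. Typical TOPO vector remnants are present as well: lac promoter/operator elements, SP6 and T7 promoters flanking the cloning site, and interrupted lacZα and ccdB fragments.

The roughly 1.7 kb insert was introduced by TOPO cloning after PCR amplification from an earlier targeting vector, pNeDaKo-Neo. It consists of a PGK promoter driving a second copy of the NeoR/KanR coding sequence, followed by a bovine growth hormone polyadenylation signal. Two loxP sites in the same orientation flank this unit. In mammalian cells the cassette confers G418 resistance, allowing selection of cells that have integrated a targeting construct. The direct-repeat loxP arrangement then allows Cre recombinase to excise the marker, leaving a single loxP site.

The catalogue entry lists the insert as human PGK1, but this refers only to the promoter, and the annotation identifies that promoter as the mouse Pgk1 promoter; no PGK coding sequence is present. The type IIS restriction sites used for the Golden Gate reaction are not annotated in the feature table, so the record does not state which enzyme is used or where the sites lie. Although classed as a mammalian expression vector, the plasmid mainly serves as a cassette source, presumably to be combined with homology arms and an AAV backbone during assembly.
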