Features (pLannotate 1.2.2; 20 found; start..end, strand, type, name):
      2..94      +  CDS            lacI (fragment): lac repressor; lacI; The lac repressor binds to the lac operator to inhibit transcription in E. coli. This inhibition can be relieved by adding lactose or isopropyl-β-D-thiogalactopyranoside (IPTG).
    107..128     +  protein_bind   CAP binding site: CAP binding activates transcription in the presence of cAMP. E. coli catabolite activator protein
    143..173     +  promoter       lac promoter: promoter for the E. coli lac operon
    181..197     +  protein_bind   lac operator: The lac repressor binds to the lac operator to inhibit transcription in E. coli. This inhibition can be relieved by adding lactose or isopropyl-β-D-thiogalactopyranoside (IPTG). lac repressor encoded by lacI
    239..257     +  promoter       SP6 promoter: promoter for bacteriophage SP6 RNA polymerase
    382..415     +  protein_bind   loxP: Cre-mediated recombination occurs in the 8-bp core sequence (GCATACAT). Cre recombinase
    427..926     +  promoter       PGK promoter: mouse phosphoglycerate kinase 1 promoter
    940..1743    +  CDS            NeoR/KanR: aminoglycoside phosphotransferase from Tn5; aph(3')-II (or nptII); confers resistance to neomycin, kanamycin, and G418 (Geneticin®)
   1781..2005    +  polyA_signal   bGH poly(A) signal: bovine growth hormone polyadenylation signal
   2009..2029    +  promoter       SV40 promoter (fragment): SV40 enhancer and early promoter
   2030..2063    +  protein_bind   loxP: Cre-mediated recombination occurs in the 8-bp core sequence (GCATACAT). Cre recombinase
   2146..2164    -  promoter       T7 promoter: promoter for bacteriophage T7 RNA polymerase
   2167..2314    +  CDS            lacZα (fragment): LacZα fragment of β-galactosidase; lacZ fragment
   2324..2627    +  CDS            ccdB (fragment): CcdB, a bacterial toxin that poisons DNA gyrase; ccdB; Plasmids containing the ccdB gene cannot be propagated in standard E. coli strains.
   2675..2944    +  CDS            tnpA (fragment): TN5P_ECOLX - Also known as tnp. Experimental evidence at protein level: Swiss-Prot protein existence level 1. Mediates transposition of transposon Tn5 by a 'cut and paste' mechanism. First, the monomeric transposase binds the 19 bp inverted DNA repeats flanking the transposon. Then, dimerization of the DNA- bound transposase creates a synaptic DNA complex. After nicking of the first DNA strand, excision of the transposon proceeds through a series of intermediates. The transposase then mediates the insertion of the transposon at a new site by strand transfer. The activity of the wild- type tran
   2976..3770    +  CDS            NeoR/KanR: aminoglycoside phosphotransferase from Tn5; aph(3')-II (or nptII); confers resistance to neomycin, kanamycin, and G418 (Geneticin®)
   3791..3842    -  misc_feature   bom (fragment): basis of mobility region from pBR322
   3869..3957    +  promoter       AmpR promoter (fragment): bla
   3977..4351    +  CDS            BleoR: antibiotic-binding protein; Sh ble from Streptoalloteichus hindustanus; confers resistance to bleomycin, phleomycin, and Zeocin™
   4489..5077    +  rep_origin     ori: high-copy-number ColE1/pMB1/pBR322/pUC origin of replication
>Addgene plasmid #51422 | pGolden-Neo | depositor full sequence | sequence record 78379 | pGolden-Neo sequence 5258 bps
AGCGCCCAATACGCAAACCGCCTCTCCCCGCGCGTTGGCCGATTCATTAATGCAGCTGGCACGACAGGTT
TCCCGACTGGAAAGCGGGCAGTGAGCGCAACGCAATTAATGTGAGTTAGCTCACTCATTAGGCACCCCAG
GCTTTACACTTTATGCTTCCGGCTCGTATGTTGTGTGGAATTGTGAGCGGATAACAATTTCACACAGGAA
ACAGCTATGACCATGATTACGCCAAGCTATTTAGGTGACACTATAGAATACTCAAGCTATGCATCAAGCT
TGGTACCGAGCTCGGATCCACTAGTAACGGCCGCCAGTGTGCTGGAATTCGCCCTTAGGTCTCACGTGCT
AAAGGGAACAAAAGCTGGAGCTCCACCGCGGATAACTTCGTATAGCATACATTATACGAAGTTATCGCGC
CCTACCGGGTAGGGGAGGCGCTTTTCCCAAGGCAGTCTGGAGCATGCGCTTTAGCAGCCCCGCTGGGCAC
TTGGCGCTACACAAGTGGCCTCTGGCCTCGCACACATTCCACATCCACCGGTAGGCGCCAACCGGCTCCG
TTCTTTGGTGGCCCCTTCGCGCCACCTTCTACTCCTCCCCTAGTCAGGAAGTTCCCCCCCGCCCCGCAGC
TCGCGTCGTGCAGGACGTGACAAATGGAAGTAGCACGTCTCACTAGTCTCGTGCAGATGGACAGCACCGC
TGAGCAATGGAAGCGGGTAGGCCTTTGGGGCAGCGGCCAATAGCAGCTTTGCTCCTTCGCTTTCTGGGCT
CAGAGGCTGGGAAGGGGTGGGTCCGGGGGCGGGCTCAGGGGCGGGCTCAGGGGCGGGGCGGGCGCCCGAA
GGTCCTCCGGAGGCCCGGCATTCTGCACGCTTCAAAAGCGCACGTCTGCCGCGCTGTTCTCCTCTTCCTC
ATCTCCGGGCCTTTCGGCCTGCAGCCAATATGGGATCGGCCATTGAACAAGATGGATTGCACGCAGGTTC
TCCGGCCGCTTGGGTGGAGAGGCTATTCGGCTATGACTGGGCACAACAGACAATCGGCTGCTCTGATGCC
GCCGTGTTCCGGCTGTCAGCGCAGGGGCGCCCGGTTCTTTTTGTCAAGACCGACCTGTCCGGTGCCCTGA
ATGAACTGCAGGACGAGGCAGCGCGGCTATCGTGGCTGGCCACGACGGGCGTTCCTTGCGCAGCTGTGCT
CGACGTTGTCACTGAAGCGGGAAGGGACTGGCTGCTATTGGGCGAAGTGCCGGGGCAGGATCTCCTGTCA
TCTCACCTTGCTCCTGCCGAGAAAGTATCCATCATGGCTGATGCAATGCGGCGGCTGCATACGCTTGATC
CGGCTACCTGCCCATTCGACCACCAAGCGAAACATCGCATCGAGCGAGCACGTACTCGGATGGAAGCCGG
TCTTGTCGATCAGGATGATCTGGACGAAGAGCATCAGGGGCTCGCGCCAGCCGAACTGTTCGCCAGGCTC
AAGGCGCGCATGCCCGACGGCGAGGATCTCGTCGTGACCCATGGCGATGCCTGCTTGCCGAATATCATGG
TGGAAAATGGCCGCTTTTCTGGATTCATCGACTGTGGCCGGCTGGGTGTGGCGGATCGCTATCAGGACAT
AGCGTTGGCTACCCGTGATATTGCTGAAGAGCTTGGCGGCGAATGGGCTGACCGCTTCCTCGTGCTTTAC
GGTATCGCCGCTCCCGATTCGCAGCGCATCGCCTTCTATCGCCTTCTTGACGAGTTCTTCTGAGGGGATC
AATTCTCTAGAGCTCGCTGATCAGCCTCGACTGTGCCTTCTAGTTGCCAGCCATCTGTTGTTTGCCCCTC
CCCCGTGCCTTCCTTGACCCTGGAAGGTGCCACTCCCACTGTCCTTTCCTAATAAAATGAGGAAATTGCA
TCGCATTGTCTGAGTAGGTGTCATTCTATTCTGGGGGGTGGGGTGGGGCAGGACAGCAAGGGGGAGGATT
GGGAAGACAATAGCAGGCATGCTGGGGATGCGGTGGGCTCTATGGCTTCTGAGGCGGAAAGAACCAGCTA
TAACTTCGTATAGCATACATTATACGAAGTTATGTCCAGAGACCTAAGGGCGAATTCTGCAGATATCCAT
CACACTGGCGGCCGCTCGAGCATGCATCTAGAGGGCCCAATTCGCCCTATAGTGAGTCGTATTACAATTC
ACTGGCCGTCGTTTTACAACGTCGTGACTGGGAAAACCCTGGCGTTACCCAACTTAATCGCCTTGCAGCA
CATCCCCCTTTCGCCAGCTGGCGTAATAGCGAAGAGGCCCGCACCGATCGCCCTTCCCAACAGTTGCGCA
GCCTATACGTACGGCAGTTTAAGGTTTACACCTATAAAAGAGAGAGCCGTTATCGTCTGTTTGTGGATGT
ACAGAGTGATATTATTGACACGCCGGGGCGACGGATGGTGATCCCCCTGGCCAGTGCACGTCTGCTGTCA
GATAAAGTCTCCCGTGAACTTTACCCGGTGGTGCATATCGGGGATGAAAGCTGGCGCATGATGACCACCG
ATATGGCCAGTGTGCCGGTCTCCGTTATCGGGGAAGAAGTGGCTGATCTCAGCCACCGCGAAAATGACAT
CAAAAACGCCATTAACCTGATGTTCTGGGGAATATAAATGTCAGGCATGAGATTATCAAAAAGGATCTTC
ACCTAGATCCTTTTCACGTAGAAAGCCAGTCCGCAGAAACGGTGCTGACCCCGGATGAATGTCAGCTACT
GGGCTATCTGGACAAGGGAAAACGCAAGCGCAAAGAGAAAGCAGGTAGCTTGCAGTGGGCTTACATGGCG
ATAGCTAGACTGGGCGGTTTTATGGACAGCAAGCGAACCGGAATTGCCAGCTGGGGCGCCCTCTGGTAAG
GTTGGGAAGCCCTGCAAAGTAAACTGGATGGCTTTCTCGCCGCCAAGGATCTGATGGCGCAGGGGATCAA
GCTCTGATCAAGAGACAGGATGAGGATCGTTTCGCATGATTGAACAAGATGGATTGCACGCAGGTTCTCC
GGCCGCTTGGGTGGAGAGGCTATTCGGCTATGACTGGGCACAACAGACAATCGGCTGCTCTGATGCCGCC
GTGTTCCGGCTGTCAGCGCAGGGGCGCCCGGTTCTTTTTGTCAAGACCGACCTGTCCGGTGCCCTGAATG
AACTGCAAGACGAGGCAGCGCGGCTATCGTGGCTGGCCACGACGGGCGTTCCTTGCGCAGCTGTGCTCGA
CGTTGTCACTGAAGCGGGAAGGGACTGGCTGCTATTGGGCGAAGTGCCGGGGCAGGATCTCCTGTCATCT
CACCTTGCTCCTGCCGAGAAAGTATCCATCATGGCTGATGCAATGCGGCGGCTGCATACGCTTGATCCGG
CTACCTGCCCATTCGACCACCAAGCGAAACATCGCATCGAGCGAGCACGTACTCGGATGGAAGCCGGTCT
TGTCGATCAGGATGATCTGGACGAAGAGCATCAGGGGCTCGCGCCAGCCGAACTGTTCGCCAGGCTCAAG
GCGAGCATGCCCGACGGCGAGGATCTCGTCGTGACCCATGGCGATGCCTGCTTGCCGAATATCATGGTGG
AAAATGGCCGCTTTTCTGGATTCATCGACTGTGGCCGGCTGGGTGTGGCGGACCGCTATCAGGACATAGC
GTTGGCTACCCGTGATATTGCTGAAGAGCTTGGCGGCGAATGGGCTGACCGCTTCCTCGTGCTTTACGGT
ATCGCCGCTCCCGATTCGCAGCGCATCGCCTTCTATCGCCTTCTTGACGAGTTCTTCTGAATTATTAACG
CTTACAATTTCCTGATGCGGTATTTTCTCCTTACGCATCTGTGCGGTATTTCACACCGCATACAGGTGGC
ACTTTTCGGGGAAATGTGCGCGGAACCCCTATTTGTTTATTTTTCTAAATACATTCAAATATGTATCCGC
TCATGAGACAATAACCCTGATAAATGCTTCAATAATAGCACGTGAGGAGGGCCACCATGGCCAAGTTGAC
CAGTGCCGTTCCGGTGCTCACCGCGCGCGACGTCGCCGGAGCGGTCGAGTTCTGGACCGACCGGCTCGGG
TTCTCCCGGGACTTCGTGGAGGACGACTTCGCCGGTGTGGTCCGGGACGACGTGACCCTGTTCATCAGCG
CGGTCCAGGACCAGGTGGTGCCGGACAACACCCTGGCCTGGGTGTGGGTGCGCGGCCTGGACGAGCTGTA
CGCCGAGTGGTCGGAGGTCGTGTCCACGAACTTCCGGGACGCCTCCGGGCCGGCCATGACCGAGATCGGC
GAGCAGCCGTGGGGGCGGGAGTTCGCCCTGCGCGACCCGGCCGGCAACTGCGTGCACTTCGTGGCCGAGG
AGCAGGACTGACACGTGCTAAAACTTCATTTTTAATTTAAAAGGATCTAGGTGAAGATCCTTTTTGATAA
TCTCATGACCAAAATCCCTTAACGTGAGTTTTCGTTCCACTGAGCGTCAGACCCCGTAGAAAAGATCAAA
GGATCTTCTTGAGATCCTTTTTTTCTGCGCGTAATCTGCTGCTTGCAAACAAAAAAACCACCGCTACCAG
CGGTGGTTTGTTTGCCGGATCAAGAGCTACCAACTCTTTTTCCGAAGGTAACTGGCTTCAGCAGAGCGCA
GATACCAAATACTGTCCTTCTAGTGTAGCCGTAGTTAGGCCACCACTTCAAGAACTCTGTAGCACCGCCT
ACATACCTCGCTCTGCTAATCCTGTTACCAGTGGCTGCTGCCAGTGGCGATAAGTCGTGTCTTACCGGGT
TGGACTCAAGACGATAGTTACCGGATAAGGCGCAGCGGTCGGGCTGAACGGGGGGTTCGTGCACACAGCC
CAGCTTGGAGCGAACGACCTACACCGAACTGAGATACCTACAGCGTGAGCTATGAGAAAGCGCCACGCTT
CCCGAAGGGAGAAAGGCGGACAGGTATCCGGTAAGCGGCAGGGTCGGAACAGGAGAGCGCACGAGGGAGC
TTCCAGGGGGAAACGCCTGGTATCTTTATAGTCCTGTCGGGTTTCGCCACCTCTGACTTGAGCGTCGATT
TTTGTGATGCTCGTCAGGGGGGCGGAGCCTATGGAAAAACGCCAGCAACGCGGCCTTTTTACGGTTCCTG
GGCTTTTGCTGGCCTTTTGCTCACATGTTCTTTCCTGCGTTATCCCCTGATTCTGTGGATAACCGTATTA
CCGCCTTTGAGTGAGCTGATACCGCTCGCCGCAGCCGAACGACCGAGCGCAGCGAGTCAGTGAGCGAGGA
AGCGGAAG
