>Addgene plasmid #51422 | pGolden-Neo | addgene partial sequence | sequence record 80314 | mPGK-F 5'-cattctgcacgcttcaaaag-3'
CTTCCTCATCTCCGGGCCTTTCGGCCTGCAGCCAATATGGGATCGGCCATTGAACAAGATGGATTGCACG
CAGGTTCTCCGGCCGCTTGGGTGGAGAGGCTATTCGGCTATGACTGGGCACAACAGACAATCGGCTGCTC
TGATGCCGCCGTGTTCCGGCTGTCAGCGCAGGGGCGCCCGGTTCTTTTTGTCAAGACCGACCTGTCCGGT
GCCCTGAATGAACTGCAGGACGAGGCAGCGCGGCTATCGTGGCTGGCCACGACGGGCGTTCCTTGCGCAG
CTGTGCTCGACGTTGTCACTGAAGCGGGAAGGGACTGGCTGCTATTGGGCGAAGTGCCGGGGCAGGATCT
CCTGTCATCTCACCTTGCTCCTGCCGAGAAAGTATCCATCATGGCTGATGCAATGCGGCGGCTGCATACG
CTTGATCCGGCTACCTGCCCATTCGACCACCAAGCGAAACATCGCATCGAGCGAGCACGTACTCGGATGG
AAGCCGGTCTTGTCGATCAGGATGATCTGGACGAAGAGCATCAGGGGCTCGCGCCAGCCGAACTGTTCGC
CAGGCTCAAGGCGCGCATGCCCGACGGCGAGGATCTCGTCGTGACCCATGGCGATGCCTGCTTGCCGAAT
ATCATGGTGGAAAATGGCCGCTTTTCTGGATTCATCGACTGTGGCCGGCTGGGTGTGGCGGATCGCTATC
AGGACATAGCGTTGGCTACCCGTGATATTGCTGAAGAGCTTGGCGGCGAATGGGCTGACCGCTTCCTCGT
GCTTTACGGTATCGCCGCTCCCGATTCGCAGCGCATCGCCTTCTATCGCCTTCTTGACGAGTTCTTCTGA
GGGGATCAATTCTCTAGAGCTCGCTGATCAGCCTCGACT
