>Addgene plasmid #51422 | pGolden-Neo | addgene partial sequence | sequence record 80321 | M13pUC-Fwd 5'-CCCAGTCACGACGTTGTAAAACG-3'
ACTCACTATAGGGCGAATTGGGCCCTCTAGATGCATGCTCGAGCGGCCGCCAGTGTGATGGATATCTGCA
GAATTCGCCCTTAGGTCTCTGGACATAACTTCGTATAATGTATGCTATACGAAGTTATAGCTGGTTCTTT
CCGCCTCAGAAGCCATAGAGCCCACCGCATCCCCAGCATGCCTGCTATTGTCTTCCCAATCCTCCCCCTT
GCTGTCCTGCCCCACCCCACCCCCCAGAATAGAATGACACCTACTCAGACAATGCGATGCAATTTCCTCA
TTTTATTAGGAAAGGACAGTGGGAGTGGCACCTTCCAGGGTCAAGGAAGGCACGGGGGAGGGGCAAACAA
CAGATGGCTGGCAACTAGAAGGCACAGTCGAGGCTGATCAGCGAGCTCTAGAGAATTGATCCCCTCAGAA
GAACTCGTCAAGAAGGCGATAGAAGGCGATGCGCTGCGAATCGGGAGCGGCGATACCGTAAAGCACGAGG
AAGCGGTCAGCCCATTCGCCGCCAAGCTCTTCAGCAATATCACGGGTAGCCAACGCTATGTCCTGATAGC
GATCCGCCACACCCAGCCGGCCACAGTCGATGAATCCAGAAAAGCGGCCATTTTCCACCATGATATTCGG
CAAGCAGGCATCGCCATGGGTCACGACGAGATCCTCGCCGTCGGGCATGCGCGCCTTGAGCCTGGCGAAC
AGTTCGGCTGGCGCGAGCCCCTGATGCTCTTCGTCCAGATCATCCTGATCGACAAGACCGGCTTCCATCC
GAGTACGTGCTCGCTCGATGCGATGTTTCGCTTGGTGGT
