>Addgene plasmid #51422 | pGolden-Neo | addgene partial sequence | sequence record 80323 | ColE2 5'-CCGCAGCCGAACGACCGAGC-3'
CGCCCAATACGCAAACCGCCTCTCCCCGCGCGTTGGCCGATTCATTAATGCAGCTGGCACGACAGGTTTC
CCGACTGGAAAGCGGGCAGTGAGCGCAACGCAATTAATGTGAGTTAGCTCACTCATTAGGCACCCCAGGC
TTTACACTTTATGCTTCCGGCTCGTATGTTGTGTGGAATTGTGAGCGGATAACAATTTCACACAGGAAAC
AGCTATGACCATGATTACGCCAAGCTATTTAGGTGACACTATAGAATACTCAAGCTATGCATCAAGCTTG
GTACCGAGCTCGGATCCACTAGTAACGGCCGCCAGTGTGCTGGAATTCGCCCTTAGGTCTCACGTGCTAA
AGGGAACAAAAGCTGGAGCTCCACCGCGGATAACTTCGTATAGCATACATTATACGAAGTTATCGCGCCC
TACCGGGTAGGGGAGGCGCTTTTCCCAAGGCAGTCTGGAGCATGCGCTTTAGCAGCCCCGCTGGGCACTT
GGCGCTACACAAGTGGCCTCTGGCCTCGCACACATTCCACATCCACCGGTAGGCGCCAACCGGCTCCGTT
CTTTGGTGGCCCCTTCGCGCCACCTTCTACTCCTCCCCTAGTCAGGAAGTTCCCCCCCGCCCCGCAGCTC
GCGTCGTGCAGGACGTGACAAATGGAAGTAGCACGTCTCACTAGTCTCGTGCAGATGGACAGCACCGCTG
AGCAATGGAAGCGGGTAGGCCTTTGGGGCAGCGGCCAATAGCAGCTTTGCTCCTTCGCTTTCTGGGCTCA
GAGGCTGGGAAGGGGTGGGTCCGGGGGCGGGCTCAGGGGCGGGCTCA
